Addgene plasmid #46091: pAC-2-G4BDMD-QFAD
Depositing lab: Christopher Potter. Depositing organization: Johns Hopkins University and School of Medicine. Publication: Improved and expanded Q-system reagents for genetic manipulations. Riabinina O, Luginbuhl D, Marr E, Liu S, Wu MN, Luo L, Potter CJ. Nat Methods. 2015 Jan 12. doi: 10.1038/nmeth.3250. PubMed 25581800.
Backbone
  Vector backbone: pPAC5C-PL
  Backbone size w/o insert (bp): 6445
  Total vector size (bp): 9220
  Vector type: Insect Expression
Growth in bacteria
  Bacterial resistance: Ampicillin, 100 μg/mL
  Growth temperature: 37°C
  Growth strain: DH5alpha
  Copy number: Unknown
Gene/Insert
  Gene/Insert name: G4BDMD-QFAD (alt names: GAL4 binding domain; GAL4 middle domain; QF activation domain)
  Species: Synthetic
  Insert size (bp): 2775
  Cloning method: Ligation Independent Cloning
  Sequencing primers: 5′ AC5
Terms and licenses: Academic/Nonprofit Terms; Industry Terms: Not Available to Industry
Depositor comments: Please see this additional reference https://www.ncbi.nlm.nih.gov/pubmed/20434990 for more information on the Q-system.
How to cite: pAC-2-G4BDMD-QFAD was a gift from Christopher Potter (Addgene plasmid # 46091 ; http://n2t.net/addgene:46091 ; RRID:Addgene_46091)
