[The description below was written by a language model from this plasmid's Addgene catalogue record and pLannotate feature annotations shown in this document.]
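Description:
pAC-2-G4BDMD-QFAD is a 9.2 kb insect expression plasmid built on the pPAC5C-PL backbone. It constitutively expresses a synthetic chimeric transcription factor in Drosophila cells. In E. coli it is maintained through a high-copy ColE1/pUC-type origin and selected with ampicillin via the β-lactamase gene and its native promoter. The annotation also picks up remnants of the pUC-derived cloning vector (lac promoter/operator and CAP site, and fragments of lacI, lacZα, the MCS, bom and rop). These have no evident role in the construct's function.

The payload is a roughly 2.8 kb synthetic open reading frame placed directly downstream of the Drosophila melanogaster actin 5C (Ac5) promoter, a strong constitutive promoter for insect cells. According to the record, the insert joins the DNA-binding domain and middle domain of yeast GAL4 to the activation domain of QF, the Neurospora crassa qa-1F transcriptional activator that underlies the Q binary expression system. The feature table detects the GAL4 DNA-binding domain at the start of the insert and a qa-1F fragment at its end. The intervening stretch is unannotated and presumably corresponds to the GAL4 middle domain named in the catalogue entry. A short actin-like match downstream of the insert probably reflects actin 5C sequence carried by the backbone, though no terminator or polyadenylation signal is explicitly annotated.

Such a chimera would be expected to bind GAL4 UAS sites while activating through the QF activation domain. The plasmid belongs to a set of domain-swap constructs associated with work on improved Q-system reagents. It appears suited to transfection-based testing of activator potency in cultured insect cells, although the record does not state the specific assay.
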