Features (pLannotate 1.2.2; 15 found; start..end, strand, type, name):
     96..200     +  promoter       AmpR promoter: bla
    201..1061    +  CDS            AmpR: β-lactamase; bla; confers resistance to ampicillin, carbenicillin, and related antibiotics
   1232..1820    +  rep_origin     ori: high-copy-number ColE1/pMB1/pBR322/pUC origin of replication
   2003..2095    +  CDS            lacI (fragment): lac repressor; lacI; The lac repressor binds to the lac operator to inhibit transcription in E. coli. This inhibition can be relieved by adding lactose or isopropyl-β-D-thiogalactopyranoside (IPTG).
   2108..2129    +  protein_bind   CAP binding site: CAP binding activates transcription in the presence of cAMP. E. coli catabolite activator protein
   2144..2174    +  promoter       lac promoter: promoter for the E. coli lac operon
   2182..2198    +  protein_bind   lac operator: The lac repressor binds to the lac operator to inhibit transcription in E. coli. This inhibition can be relieved by adding lactose or isopropyl-β-D-thiogalactopyranoside (IPTG). lac repressor encoded by lacI
   2277..4790    +  promoter       Ac5 promoter: Drosophila melanogaster actin 5C promoter
   4803..5243    +  CDS            GAL4 DNA binding domain: DNA binding domain of the GAL4 transcriptional activator; Saccharomyces cerevisiae GAL4 (truncated)
   7014..7574    +  CDS            qa-1f (fragment): QA1F_NEUCR - Protein predicted: Swiss-Prot protein existence level 4. Transcription activation of genes for enzymes and proteins of quinate metabolism by binding to a 16 base-pair sequence (consensus 5'- GGRTAARYRYTTAYCC-3') in front of each Qa genes. From Neurospora crassa (strain ATCC 24698 / 74-OR23-1A / CBS 708.71 / DSM 1257 / FGSC 987).
   7660..7755    +  CDS            ACT_DICVI: Experimental evidence at transcript level: Swiss-Prot protein existence level 2. Actins are highly conserved proteins that are involved in various types of cell motility and are ubiquitously expressed in all eukaryotic cells. From Dictyocaulus viviparus (Bovine lungworm).
   8799..8822    +  misc_feature   MCS (fragment): pUC18/19 multiple cloning site
   8825..8979    +  CDS            lacZα (fragment): LacZα fragment of β-galactosidase; lacZ fragment
   8985..9084    -  misc_feature   bom (fragment): basis of mobility region from pBR322
   9186..1       -  CDS            rop (fragment) (across the origin): Rop protein, which maintains plasmids at low copy number; rop
>Addgene plasmid #46091 | pAC-2-G4BDMD-QFAD | depositor full sequence | sequence record 64983 | pAC-2-G4BDMD-QFAD sequence 9220 bps
GACGAAAGGGCCTCGTGATACGCCTATTTTTATAGGTTAATGTCATGATAATAATGGTTTCTTAGACGTC
AGGTGGCACTTTTCGGGGAAATGTGCGCGGAACCCCTATTTGTTTATTTTTCTAAATACATTCAAATATG
TATCCGCTCATGAGACAATAACCCTGATAAATGCTTCAATAATATTGAAAAAGGAAGAGTATGAGTATTC
AACATTTCCGTGTCGCCCTTATTCCCTTTTTTGCGGCATTTTGCCTTCCTGTTTTTGCTCACCCAGAAAC
GCTGGTGAAAGTAAAAGATGCTGAAGATCAGTTGGGTGCACGAGTGGGTTACATCGAACTGGATCTCAAC
AGCGGTAAGATCCTTGAGAGTTTTCGCCCCGAAGAACGTTTTCCAATGATGAGCACTTTTAAAGTTCTGC
TATGTGGCGCGGTATTATCCCGTATTGACGCCGGGCAAGAGCAACTCGGTCGCCGCATACACTATTCTCA
GAATGACTTGGTTGAGTACTCACCAGTCACAGAAAAGCATCTTACGGATGGCATGACAGTAAGAGAATTA
TGCAGTGCTGCCATAACCATGAGTGATAACACTGCGGCCAACTTACTTCTGACAACGATCGGAGGACCGA
AGGAGCTAACCGCTTTTTTGCACAACATGGGGGATCATGTAACTCGCCTTGATCGTTGGGAACCGGAGCT
GAATGAAGCCATACCAAACGACGAGCGTGACACCACGATGCCTGTAGCAATGGCAACAACGTTGCGCAAA
CTATTAACTGGCGAACTACTTACTCTAGCTTCCCGGCAACAATTAATAGACTGGATGGAGGCGGATAAAG
TTGCAGGACCACTTCTGCGCTCGGCCCTTCCGGCTGGCTGGTTTATTGCTGATAAATCTGGAGCCGGTGA
GCGTGGGTCTCGCGGTATCATTGCAGCACTGGGGCCAGATGGTAAGCCCTCCCGTATCGTAGTTATCTAC
ACGACGGGGAGTCAGGCAACTATGGATGAACGAAATAGACAGATCGCTGAGATAGGTGCCTCACTGATTA
AGCATTGGTAACTGTCAGACCAAGTTTACTCATATATACTTTAGATTGATTTAAAACTTCATTTTTAATT
TAAAAGGATCTAGGTGAAGATCCTTTTTGATAATCTCATGACCAAAATCCCTTAACGTGAGTTTTCGTTC
CACTGAGCGTCAGACCCCGTAGAAAAGATCAAAGGATCTTCTTGAGATCCTTTTTTTCTGCGCGTAATCT
GCTGCTTGCAAACAAAAAAACCACCGCTACCAGCGGTGGTTTGTTTGCCGGATCAAGAGCTACCAACTCT
TTTTCCGAAGGTAACTGGCTTCAGCAGAGCGCAGATACCAAATACTGTCCTTCTAGTGTAGCCGTAGTTA
GGCCACCACTTCAAGAACTCTGTAGCACCGCCTACATACCTCGCTCTGCTAATCCTGTTACCAGTGGCTG
CTGCCAGTGGCGATAAGTCGTGTCTTACCGGGTTGGACTCAAGACGATAGTTACCGGATAAGGCGCAGCG
GTCGGGCTGAACGGGGGGTTCGTGCACACAGCCCAGCTTGGAGCGAACGACCTACACCGAACTGAGATAC
CTACAGCGTGAGCTATGAGAAAGCGCCACGCTTCCCGAAGGGAGAAAGGCGGACAGGTATCCGGTAAGCG
GCAGGGTCGGAACAGGAGAGCGCACGAGGGAGCTTCCAGGGGGAAACGCCTGGTATCTTTATAGTCCTGT
CGGGTTTCGCCACCTCTGACTTGAGCGTCGATTTTTGTGATGCTCGTCAGGGGGGCGGAGCCTATGGAAA
AACGCCAGCAACGCGGCCTTTTTACGGTTCCTGGCCTTTTGCTGGCCTTTTGCTCACATGTTCTTTCCTG
CGTTATCCCCTGATTCTGTGGATAACCGTATTACCGCCTTTGAGTGAGCTGATACCGCTCGCCGCAGCCG
AACGACCGAGCGCAGCGAGTCAGTGAGCGAGGAAGCGGAAGAGCGCCCAATACGCAAACCGCCTCTCCCC
GCGCGTTGGCCGATTCATTAATGCAGCTGGCACGACAGGTTTCCCGACTGGAAAGCGGGCAGTGAGCGCA
ACGCAATTAATGTGAGTTAGCTCACTCATTAGGCACCCCAGGCTTTACACTTTATGCTTCCGGCTCGTAT
GTTGTGTGGAATTGTGAGCGGATAACAATTTCACACAGGAAACAGCTATGACCATGATTACGAATTCTAT
ATTCTAAAAACACAAATGATACTTCTAAAAAAAAATCATGAATGGCATCAACTCTGAATCAAATCTTTGC
AGATGCACCTACTTCTCATTTCCACTGTCACATCATTTTTCCAGATCTCGCTGCCTGTTATGTGGCCCAC
AAACCAAGACACGTTTTATGGCCATTAAAGCTGGCTGATCGTCGCCAAACACCAAATACATAATGAATAT
GTACACATTCGAGAAAGAAGCGATCAAAGAAGCGTCTTCGGGCGGAGTAGGAGAATGCGGAGGAGAAGGA
GAACGAGCTGATCTAGTATCTCTCCACAATCCAATGCCAACTGACCAACTGGCCATATTCGGAGCAATTT
GAAGCCAATTTCCATCGCCTGGCGATCGCTCCATTCTTGGCTATATGTTTTTCACCGTTACCCGGGGCCA
TTTTCAAAGACTCGTCGGCAAGATAAGATTGTGTCACTCGCTGTCTCTCTTCATTTGTCGAAGAATGCTG
AGGAATTTCGCGATGACGTCGGCGAGTATTTTGAAGAATGAGAATAATTTGTATTTATACGAAAATCAGT
TAGTGGAATTTTCTACAAAAACATGTTATCTATAGATAATTTTGTTGCAAAATATGTTGACTATGACAAA
GATTGTATGTATATACCTTTAATGTATTCTCATTTTCTTATGTATTTATAATGGCAATGATGATACTGAT
GATATTTTAAGATGATGCCAGACCAAAAGGCTTGAATTTCTGCGTCTTTTGCCGAACGCAGTGCATGTGC
AATTGTTGTTTTTTGGAATATTCAATTTTCGGACTGTCCGCTTTGATTTCAGTTTCTTGGCTTATTCAAA
AAGCAAAGTAAAGCCAAAAAAGCGAGATGGCAATACCAAATGCGGCAAAACGGTAGTGGAAGGAAAGGGG
TGCGGGGCAGCGGAAGGAAGGGTGGGGCGGGGCGTGGCGGGGTCTGTGGCTGGGCGCGACGTCACCGACG
TTGGAGCCACTCCTTTGACCATGTGTGCGTGTGTGTATTATTCGTGTCTCGCCACTCGCCGGTTGTTTTT
TTCTTTTTATGCTGCGCTCTCTCTAGCGCCATCTCGCTTACGCATGCTCAACGCACCGCATGTTGCCGTT
TCCTTTTATGCGTCATTTTGGCTCGAAATAGGCAATTATTTAAACAAAGATTAGTCAACGAAAACGCTAA
AATAAATAAGTCTACAATATGGTTACTTATTGCCATGTGTGTGCAGCCAACGATAGCAACAAAAGCAACA
ACACAGGTGGCTTTCCCTCTTTCACTTTTTGTTTGCAAGCCGCGTGCGAGCAAGACGGCACGACCGGCAA
ACGCAATTACGCTGACAAAGAGCAGACGAAGTTTTGGCGAAAAACATCAAGGCGCCTGATACGAATGCAT
TTGCAATAACAATTGCGATATTTAATATTGTTTATGAAGCTGTTTGACTTCAAAACACACAAAAAAAAAA
ATAAAACAAATTATTTGAAAGAGAATTAGGAATCGGACGCTTATCGTTAGGGTAACAACAAGAAATGCTT
ACTGAGTCACAGCCTCTGGAAAACTGCCGCAAGCCAGAGAGAGAGAGAAAAAGAGGGAGAGCAGCTTAGA
CCGCATGTGCTTGTGTGTGAGGCGTCTCTCTCTTCGTCTCTGTTGCGCAAACGCATAGACTGCACTGAAA
AAATCGATTACCTATTTTTTATGAATGAATATTTGCACTATTACTATTCAAAACTATTAAGATAGCAATC
ACATTCAATAGCCAAATACTATACCACCTGAGCGATGCAACGAAATGATCAATTTGAGCAAAAATGCTGC
ATATTTAGGACGGCATCATTATAGAAATGCTTCTTGCTGTGTACTTTTCTCTCGTCTGGCAGCTGTTTCG
CCGTTATTGTTAAAACCGGCTTAAGTTAGGTGTGTTTTCTACGACTAGCTAGTGAATGCCCTACTAGAAG
ATGTGTGTTGCACAAAATGTCCCTGGAATAACCAATTTGAAGTGCAGATAGCAGTAAACGTAAGCTAATA
TGAATATTATTTAACTGTAATGTTTTAATATCGCTGGACATTACTAATAAACCCACTATAAACACATGTA
CATATGTATGTTTTGGCATACAATGAGTAGTTGGGGAAAAAATGTGTAAAAGCACCGTGACCATCACAGC
ATAAAGATAACCAGCTGAAGTATCGAATATGAGTAACCCCCAAATTGAATCACATGCCGCAACTGATAGG
ACCCATGGAAGTACACTCTTCATGGCGATATACAAGACACACACAAGCACGAACACCCAGTTGCGGAGGA
AATTCTCCGTAAATGAAAACCCAATCGGCGAACAATTCATACCCATATATGGTAAAAGTTTTGAACGCGA
CTTGAGAGCGGAGAGCATTGCGGCTGATAAGGTTTTAGCGCTAAGCGGGCTTTATAAAACGGGCTGCGGG
ACCAGTTTTCATATCACTACCGTTTGAGTTCTTGTGCTGTGTGGATACTCCTCCCGACACAAAGCCGCTC
CATCAGCCAGCAGTCGTCTAATCCAGAGACCCCGGATCCAACATGAAGCTACTGTCTTCTATCGAACAAG
CATGCGATATTTGCCGACTTAAAAAGCTCAAGTGCTCCAAAGAAAAACCGAAGTGCGCCAAGTGTCTGAA
GAACAACTGGGAGTGTCGCTACTCTCCCAAAACCAAAAGGTCTCCGCTGACTAGGGCACATCTGACAGAA
GTGGAATCAAGGCTAGAAAGACTGGAACAGCTATTTCTACTGATTTTTCCTCGAGAAGACCTTGACATGA
TTTTGAAAATGGATTCTTTACAGGATATAAAAGCATTGTTAACAGGATTATTTGTACAAGATAATGTGAA
TAAAGATGCCGTCACAGATAGATTGGCTTCAGTGGAGACTGATATGCCTCTAACATTGAGACAGCATAGA
ATAAGTGCGACATCATCATCGGAAGAGAGTAGTAACAAAGGTCAAAGACAGTTGACTGTATCGATTGACT
CGGCAGCTCATCATGATAACTCCACAATTCCGTTGGATTTTATGCCCAGGGATGCTCTTCATGGATTTGA
TTGGTCTGAAGAGGATGACATGTCGGATGGCTTGCCCTTCCTGAAAACGGACCCCAACAATAATGGGTTC
TTTGGCGACGGTTCTCTCTTATGTATTCTTCGATCTATTGGCTTTAAACCGGAAAATTACACGAACTCTA
ACGTTAACAGGCTCCCGACCATGATTACGGATAGATACACGTTGGCTTCTAGATCCACAACATCCCGTTT
ACTTCAAAGTTATCTCAATAATTTTCACCCCTACTGCCCTATCGTGCACTCACCGACGCTAATGATGTTG
TATAATAACCAGATTGAAATCGCGTCGAAGGATCAATGGCAAATCCTTTTTAACTGCATATTAGCCATTG
GAGCCTGGTGTATAGAGGGGGAATCTACTGATATAGATGTTTTTTACTATCAAAATGCTAAATCTCATTT
GACGAGCAAGGTCTTCGAGTCAGGTTCCATAATTTTGGTGACAGCCCTACATCTTCTGTCGCGATATACA
CAGTGGAGGCAGAAAACAAATACTAGCTATAATTTTCACAGCTTTTCCATAAGAATGGCCATATCATTGG
GCTTGAATAGGGACCTCCCCTCGTCCTTCAGTGATAGCAGCATTCTGGAACAAAGACGCCGAATTTGGTG
GTCTGTCTACTCTTGGGAGATCCAATTGTCCCTGCTTTATGGTCGATCCATCCAGCTTTCTCAGAATACA
ATCTCCTTCCCTTCTTCTGTCGACGATGTGCAGCGTACCACAACAGGTCCCACCATATATCATGGCATCA
TTGAAACAGCAAGGCTCTTACAAGTTTTCACAAAAATCTATGAACTAGACAAAACAGTAACTGCAGAAAA
AAGTCCTATATGTGCAAAAAAATGCTTGATGATTTGTAATGAGATTGAGGAGGTTTCGAGACAGGCACCA
AAGTTTTTACAAATGGATATTTCCACCACCGCTCTAACCAATTTGTTGAAGGAACACCCTTGGCTATCCT
TTACAAGATTCGAACTGAAGTGGAAACAGTTGTCTCTTATCATTTATGTATTAAGAGATTTTTTCACTAA
TTTTACCCAGAAAAAGTCACAACTAGAACAGGATCAAAATGATCATCAAAGTTATGAAGTTAAACGATGC
TCCATCATGTTAAGCGATGCAGCACAAAGAACTGTTATGTCTGTAAGTAGCTATATGGACAATCATAATG
TCACCCCATATTTTGCCTGGAATTGTTCTTATTACTTGTTCAATGCAGTCCTAGTACCCATAAAGACTCT
ACTCTCAAACTCAAAATCGAATGCTGAGAATAACGAGACCGCACAATTATTACAACAAATTAACACTGTT
CTGATGCTATTAAAAAAACTGGCCACTTTTAAAATCCAGACTTGTGAAAAATACATTCAAGTACTGGAAG
AGGTATGTGCGCCGTTTCTGTTATCACAGTGTGCAATCCCATTACCGCATATCAGTTATAACAATAGTAA
TGGTAGCGCCATTAAAAATATTGTCGGTTCTGCAACTATCGCCCAATACCCTACTCTTCCGGAGGAAAAT
GTCAACAATATCAGTGTTAAATATGTTTCTCCTGGCTCAGTAGGGCCTTCACCTGTGCCATTGAAATCAG
GAGCAAGTTTCAGTGATCTAGTCAAGCTGTTATCTAACCGTCCACCCTCTCGTAACTCTCCAGTGACAAT
ACCAAGAAGCACACCTTCGCATCGCTCAGTCACGCCTTTTCTAGGGCAACAGCAACAGCTGCAATCATTA
GTGCGTCAGTTGGAGCTCCCTCCTACCGCCACGGCTACGGCCTCGATAATGCCGCACGTGATGGAGCAGC
CTCTCAGTACCAGCATTAACCCCGTCAACGACCGCTTCAACGGTATTCCCAACCCCACTCCGTATAACTC
CGATGCAGCTCTCGATGCTATCACTCAGACCAACGATTATGGAAGCGTAAATACACATGGTATCCTCTCT
ACTTACCCGCCACCGGCTACGCACCTTAATGAAGCTTCCGTCGCTCTCGCTCCCGGTGGCGCCCCCCCCC
GACCGCCTCCTCCGTATGTTGACAGCACGACCAATCACCCGCCGTACCACTCGAATCTGGTTCCAATGGC
GAACTTTGGTTACTCGACCGTTGATTACGATGCCATGGTTGACGATTTGGCTAGCATTGAATACACGGAC
GCTGTGGATGTCGACCCACAGTTTATGACCAATCTGGGATTCGTTCCTGGATGTAACTTCTCCGACATTA
ATACATACGAACAGTGAGGCCGCGTTAACCGATCCGTCGACCATGAAGATCAAGATCATTGCCCCGCCAG
AGCGCAAGTACTCTGTCTGGATCGGTGGCTCCATCCTGGCTTCGCTGTCCACCTTCCAGCAGATGTGGAT
CTCCAAGCAGGAGTACGACGAGTCCGGCCCCTCCATTGTGCACCGCAAGTGCTTCTAAGAAGGATCGCTT
GTCTGGGCAAGAGGATCAGGATCGGGATGGTCTTGATTCTGCTGGAGGAGGAGGAGGAGAAGTCGAGGAA
GCAGCAGCGAAAGTGCAAGTGCGAGTGGTGGAAGTTTGGAGTGCAGCACAACAAAATCAACAACAACACC
AACTACAAGATGAAAAGAGCGGAACCACCTGCACACCATCATCACTATCATCATCGTTTTGGGCGCATGT
TGTGTGGTTCCAGCGTATTAATATAATTAATTTATTCCACATGAGATATGATATGATATACTATGTATTT
TTTGTTTTTTTTTTATTTGTAAACCTTTAATATAACAAGAACTACAAAAAATGAAAATGAGCGAAAATGC
ATATTCTGCCATTCCACACACACACCAACAACACCCAACACACGCACACCCACAAGCTTACACACACACA
TTCGCGGCATGACAAGGACATCAAGATAAAGAAGAACTTAAAGAAGATATTTCCCAAAGCGCAAAAAGAA
CACACACACATTGCAAAACACAAACAACACACTAGCGTTTTGTACAATTCGTCAGCAACCTTATGTATTA
TTTTTTAATTATGATGTAATTATAAACAAAGTGAAACAAAAATATGAAAACAAAAAGGAAAATCAAATCT
GTCTTCTCTTTCTCCCGCTCTCCTCGCTCTCTGCTGCTAACCTCGCCCTCTCCTCTCTCATCTTTTTGTC
TGTCTCTCTTCCACATTTTTGCCGGCCGGCAAAATAATAACCCACACACACTCACACTTGGCTGCAGTTT
CGCGTGCGATATTCACACACATTCAAGCATACAAGCATACATACATATGTATTTTTTTTTTATTTGTACA
CTTTTCTAATTGCATGCGTATCGATTGATAAGTTTACGCCTGAAAATGTTAATTAAAATGTGAAAATGCA
ACTGAAAAACTGATGAAATGAAACAACAACAAGCGAACAATTTGCTACATGTGTATTGTCTAACAACCGT
TACTGCAACGGTTGCTTCGGAAAAGGGTGAAGAGGAAGAGGGCACGAGGTCGACCTGCAGGCATGCAAGC
TTGGCACTGGCCGTCGTTTTACAACGTCGTGACTGGGAAAACCCTGGCGTTACCCAACTTAATCGCCTTG
CAGCACATCCCCCTTTCGCCAGCTGGCGTAATAGCGAAGAGGCCCGCACCGATCGCCCTTCCCAACAGTT
GCGCAGCCTGAATGGCGAATGGCGCCTGATGCGGTATTTTCTCCTTACGCATCTGTGCGGTATTTCACAC
CGCATATGGTGCACTCTCAGTACAATCTGCTCTGATGCCGCATAGTTAAGCCAGCCCCGACACCCGCCAA
CACCCGCTGACGCGCCCTGACGGGCTTGTCTGCTCCCGGCATCCGCTTACAGACAAGCTGTGACCGTCTC
CGGGAGCTGCATGTGTCAGAGGTTTTCACCGTCATCACCGAAACGCGCGA
