>Addgene plasmid #46091 | pAC-2-G4BDMD-QFAD | addgene partial sequence | sequence record 68106 | AC5 5'-ACACAAAGCCGCTCCATCAG-3'
ACATGAAGCTACTGTCTTCTATCGAACAAGCATGCGATATTTGCCGACTTAAAAAGCTCAAGTGCTCCAA
AGAAAAACCGAAGTGCGCCAAGTGTCTGAAGAACAACTGGGAGTGTCGCTACTCTCCCAAAACCAAAAGG
TCTCCGCTGACTAGGGCACATCTGACAGAAGTGGAATCAAGGCTAGAAAGACTGGAACAGCTATTTCTAC
TGATTTTTCCTCGAGAAGACCTTGACATGATTTTGAAAATGGATTCTTTACAGGATATAAAAGCATTGTT
AACAGGATTATTTGTACAAGATAATGTGAATAAAGATGCCGTCACAGATAGATTGGCTTCAGTGGAGACT
GATATGCCTCTAACATTGAGACAGCATAGAATAAGTGCGACATCATCATCGGAAGAGAGTAGTAACAAAG
GTCAAAGACAGTTGACTGTATCGATTGACTCGGCAGCTCATCATGATAACTCCACAATTCCGTTGGATTT
TATGCCCAGGGATGCTCTTCATGGATTTGATTGGTCTGAAGAGGATGACATGTCGGATGGCTTGCCCTTC
CTGAAAACGGACCCCAACAATAATGGGTTCTTTGGCGACGGTTCTCTCTTATGTATTCTTCGATCTATTG
GCTTTAAACCGGAAAATTACACGAACTCTAACGTTAACAGGCTCCCGACCATGATTACGGATAGATACAC
GTTGGCTTCTAGATCCACAACATCCCGTTTACTTCAAAGTTATCTCAATAATTTTCACCCCTACTGCCCT
ATCGTGCACTCACCGACGCTAATGATGTTGTATAATAACCAGATTGAAATCGCGTCGAAGGATCAATGGC
AAATCCTTTTTAACTGCATATTAGCCATTGGAGCCTGGTGTATAGAGGGGGAATCTACTGATATAGATGT
TTTTTACTATCAAA
