>Addgene plasmid #46091 | pAC-2-G4BDMD-QFAD | addgene partial sequence | sequence record 68200 | actin5c-pA-R 5'-ACATCTGCTGGAAGGTGGAC-3'
CTTGCGCTCTGGCGGGGCAATGATCTTGATCTTCATGGTCGACGGATCGGTTAACGCGGCCTCACTGTTC
GTATGTATTAATGTCGGAGAAGTTACATCCAGGAACGAATCCCAGATTGGTCATAAACTGTGGGTCGACA
TCCACAGCGTCCGTGTATTCAATGCTAGCCAAATCGTCAACCATGGCATCGTAATCAACGGTCGAGTAAC
CAAAGTTCGCCATTGGAACCAGATTCGAGTGGTACGGCGGGTGATTGGTCGTGCTGTCAACATACGGAGG
AGGCGGTCGGGGGGGGGCGCCACCGGGAGCGAGAGCGACGGAAGCTTCATTAAGGTGCGTAGCCGGTGGC
GGGTAAGTAGAGAGGATACCATGTGTATTTACGCTTCCATAATCGTTGGTCTGAGTGATAGCATCGAGAG
CTGCATCGGANTTATACGGAGTGGGGTTGGGAATACCGTTGAAGCGGTCGTTGACGGGGTTAATGCTGGT
ACTGAGAGGCTGCTCCATCACGTGCGGCATTATCGAGGCCGTANCCGTGGCGGTAGGAGGGAGCTCCAAC
TGACGCACTAATGATTGCAGCTGTTGCTGTTGCCCTANAAAAGGCGTGACTGANCGATGCGAAGGTGTGC
TTCTTGGTATTGTCACTGGAGAGTTACGANAGGGTGGACGGTTAGATAACAGCTTGACTAGATCACTGAA
ACTTGCTCCTGATTTCAATGGCACAGGTGAAGGCCCTACTGAGCCAGGAGAAACATATTTAACACTGATA
TTGTTGACATTTTCCTCCGGAAGA
